>Addgene plasmid #129870 | pRDAX-367 C-Tag Venus210[2] L10 {Esp3I(2x)} mCherry | depositor full sequence | sequence record 249248 | Full Sequence
GCCTGCCTCCAGGCCTCAATATTGGCCATTAGCCATATTATTCATTGGTTATATAGCATAAATCAATATT
GGCTATTGGCCATTGCATACGTTGTATCTATATCATAATATGTACATTTATATTGGCTCATGTCCAATAT
GACCGCCATGTTGGCATTGATTATTGACTAGTTATTAATAGTAATCAATTACGGGGTCATTAGTTCATAG
CCCATATATGGAGTTCCGCGTTACATAACTTACGGTAAATGGCCCGCCTGGCTGACCGCCCAACGACCCC
CGCCCATTGACGTCAATAATGACGTATGTTCCCATAGTAACGCCAATAGGGACTTTCCATTGACGTCAAT
GGGTGGAGTATTTACGGTAAACTGCCCACTTGGCAGTACATCAAGTGTATCATATGCCAAGTCCGCCCCC
TATTGACGTCAATGACGGTAAATGGCCCGCCTGGCATTATGCCCAGTACATGACCTTACGGGACTTTCCT
ACTTGGCAGTACATCTACGTATTAGTCATCGCTATTACCATGGTGATGCGGTTTTGGCAGTACACCAATG
GGCGTGGATAGCGGTTTGACTCACGGGGATTTCCAAGTCTCCACCCCATTGACGTCAATGGGAGTTTGTT
TTGGCACCAAAATCAACGGGACTTTCCAAAATGTCGTAATAACCCCGCCCCGTTGACGCAAATGGGCGGT
AGGCGTGTACGGTGGGAGGTCTATATAAGCAGAGCTCGTTTAGTGAACCGTCAGATCACTAGAAGCTTTA
TTGCGGTAGTTTATCACAGTTAAATTGCTAACGCAGTCAGTGCTTCTGACACAACAGTCTCGAACTTAAG
CTGCAGAAGTTGGTCGTGAGGCACTGGGCAGGTAAGTATCAAGGTTACAAGACAGGTTTAAGGAGACCAA
TAGAAACTGGGCTTGTCGAGACAGAGAAGACTCTTGCGTTTCTGATAGGCACCTATTGGTCTTACTGACA
TCCACTTTGCCTTTCTCTCCACAGGTGTCCACTCCCAGGCCACCCGAGACGCCGAGGCACGCCGTCTCCG
GGAGCTCTGCCAGCGGTGGCAGCACCAGTGATCCCAATGAGAAGAGGGACCATATGGTACTGCTCGAATT
CGTGACTGCAGCAGGCATTACCCTTGGGATGGATGAACTTTATAAGTAAGAATTCAGATCCGCCCCTCTC
CCTCCCCCCCCCCTAACGTTACTGGCCGAAGCCGCTTGGAATAAGGCCGGTGTGCGTTTGTCTATATGTT
ATTTTCCACCATATTGCCGTCTTTTGGCAATGTGAGGGCCCGGAAACCTGGCCCTGTCTTCTTGACGAGC
ATTCCTAGGGGTCTTTCCCCTCTCGCCAAAGGAATGCAAGGTCTGTTGAATGTCGTGAAGGAAGCAGTTC
CTCTGGTAGCTTCTTGAAGACAAACAACGTCTGTAGCGACCCTTTGCAGGCAGCGGAACCCCCCACCTGG
CGACAGGTGCCTCTGCGGCCAAAAGCCACGTGTATAAGATACACCTGCAAAGGCGGCACAACCCCAGTGC
CACGTTGTGAGTTGGATAGTTGTGGAAAGAGTCAAATGGCTCTCCTCAAGCGTATTCAACAAGGGGCTGA
AGGATGCCCAGAAGGTACCCCATTGTATGGGATCTGATCTGGGGCCTCGGTACACATGCTTTACATGTGT
TTAGTCGAGGTTAAAAAAACGTCTAGGCCCCCCGAACCACGGGGACGTGGTTTTCCTTTGAAAAACACGA
TGATAATATGGCCACAACCATGGTGAGCAAGGGCGAGGAGGATAACATGGCCATCATCAAGGAGTTCATG
CGCTTCAAGGTGCACATGGAGGGCTCCGTGAACGGCCACGAGTTCGAGATCGAGGGCGAGGGCGAGGGCC
GCCCCTACGAGGGCACCCAGACCGCCAAGCTGAAGGTGACCAAGGGTGGCCCCCTGCCCTTCGCCTGGGA
CATCCTGTCCCCTCAGTTCATGTACGGCTCCAAGGCCTACGTGAAGCACCCCGCCGACATCCCCGACTAC
TTGAAGCTGTCCTTCCCCGAGGGCTTCAAGTGGGAGCGCGTGATGAACTTCGAGGACGGCGGCGTGGTGA
CCGTGACCCAGGACTCCTCCCTGCAGGACGGCGAGTTCATCTACAAGGTGAAGCTGCGCGGCACCAACTT
CCCCTCCGACGGCCCCGTAATGCAGAAGAAGACCATGGGCTGGGAGGCCTCCTCCGAGCGGATGTACCCC
GAGGACGGCGCCCTGAAGGGCGAGATCAAGCAGAGGCTGAAGCTGAAGGACGGCGGCCACTACGACGCTG
AGGTCAAGACCACCTACAAGGCCAAGAAGCCCGTGCAGCTGCCCGGCGCCTACAACGTCAACATCAAGTT
GGACATCACCTCCCACAACGAGGACTACACCATCGTGGAACAGTACGAACGCGCCGAGGGCCGCCACTCC
ACCGGCGGCATGGACGAGCTGTACAAGTAAACCGGTGCTCGAGGTACCGATGAATAGCTAAGGTCGAGGC
CGCAGGTAAGTATCAAGGTTACAAGACAGGTTTAAGGAGACCAATAGAAACTGGGCTTGTCGAGACAGAG
AAGACTCTTGCGTTTCTGATAGGCACCTATTGGTCTTACTGACATCCACTTTGCCTTTCTCTCCACAGGT
GTCGACAATCAACCTCTGGATTACAAAATTTGTGAAAGATTGACTGGTATTCTTAACTATGTTGCTCCTT
TTACGCTATGTGGATACGCTGCTTTAATGCCTTTGTATCATGCTATTGCTTCCCGTATGGCTTTCATTTT
CTCCTCCTTGTATAAATCCTGGTTGCTGTCTCTTTATGAGGAGTTGTGGCCCGTTGTCAGGCAACGTGGC
GTGGTGTGCACTGTGTTTGCTGACGCAACCCCCACTGGTTGGGGCATTGCCACCACCTGTCAGCTCCTTT
CCGGGACTTTCGCTTTCCCCCTCCCTATTGCCACGGCGGAACTCATCGCCGCCTGCCTTGCCCGCTGCTG
GACAGGGGCTCGGCTGTTGGGCACTGACAATTCCGTGGTGTTGTCGGGGAAGCTGACGTCCTTTCCATGG
CTGCTCGCCTGTGTTGCCACCTGGATTCTGCGCGGGACGTCCTTCTGCTACGTCCCTTCGGCCCTCAATC
CAGCGGACCTTCCTTCCCGCGGCCTGCTGCCGGCTCTGCGGCCTCTTCCGCGTCTTCGCCTTCGCCCTCA
GACGAGTCGGATCTCCCTTTGGGCCGCCTCCCCGCCTGGAATTCGAGCTCGGTACGATCAGCCTCGACTG
TGCCTTCTAGTTGCCAGCCATCTGTTGTTTGCCCCTCCCCCGTGCCTTCCTTGACCCTGGAAGGTGCCAC
TCCCACTGTCCTTTCCTAATAAAATGAGGAAATTGCATCGCATTGTCTGAGTAGGTGTCATTCTATTCTG
GGGGGTGGGGTGGGGCAGGACAGCAAGGGGGAGGATTGGGAAGACAATAGCCCAGCTTTTGTTCCCTTTA
GTGAGGGTTAATTGCGCGCTTGGCGTAATCATGGTCATAGCTGTTTCCTGTGTGAAATTGTTATCCGCTA
ATTCACTCCTCAGGTGCAGGCTGCCTATCAGAAGGTGGTGGCTGGTGTGGCCAATGCCCTGGCTCACAAA
TACCACTGAGATCTTTTTCCCTCTGCCAAAAATTATGGGGACATCATGAAGCCCCTTGAGCATCTGACTT
CTGGCTAATAAAGGAAATTTATTTTCATTGCAATAGTGTGTTGGAATTTTTTGTGTCTCTCACTCGGAAG
GACATATGGGAGGGCAAATCATTTAAAACATCAGAATGAGTATTTGGTTTAGAGTTTGGCAACATATGCC
CATATGCTGGCTGCCATGAACAAAGGTTGGCTATAAAGAGGTCATCAGTATATGAAACAGCCCCCTGCTG
TCCATTCCTTATTCCATAGAAAAGCCTTGACTTGAGGTTAGATTTTTTTTATATTTTGTTTTGTGTTATT
TTTTTCTTTAACATCCCTAAAATTTTCCTTACATGTTTTACTAGCCAGATTTTTCCTCCTCTCCTGACTA
CTCCCAGTCATAGCTGTCCCTCTTCTCTTATGGAGATCGGCCGGCCGCCGGCGTCGACGCGCGCGGCCGC
GGCGCGCCGTTGCTGGCGTTTTTCCATAGGCTCCGCCCCCCTGACGAGCATCACAAAAATCGACGCTCAA
GTCAGAGGTGGCGAAACCCGACAGGACTATAAAGATACCAGGCGTTTCCCCCTGGAAGCTCCCTCGTGCG
CTCTCCTGTTCCGACCCTGCCGCTTACCGGATACCTGTCCGCCTTTCTCCCTTCGGGAAGCGTGGCGCTT
TCTCATAGCTCACGCTGTAGGTATCTCAGTTCGGTGTAGGTCGTTCGCTCCAAGCTGGGCTGTGTGCACG
AACCCCCCGTTCAGCCCGACCGCTGCGCCTTATCCGGTAACTATCGTCTTGAGTCCAACCCGGTAAGACA
CGACTTATCGCCACTGGCAGCAGCCACTGGTAACAGGATTAGCAGAGCGAGGTATGTAGGCGGTGCTACA
GAGTTCTTGAAGTGGTGGCCTAACTACGGCTACACTAGAAGAACAGTATTTGGTATCTGCGCTCTGCTGA
AGCCAGTTACCTTCGGAAAAAGAGTTGGTAGCTCTTGATCCGGCAAACAAACCACCGCTGGTAGCGGTGG
TTTTTTTGTTTGCAAGCAGCAGATTACGCGCAGAAAAAAAGGATCTCAAGAAGATCCTTTGATCTTTTCT
ACGGGGTCTGACGCTCAGTGGAACGAAAACTCACGTTAAGGGATTTTGGTCATGAGATTATCAAAAAGGA
TCTTCACCTAGATCCTTTTAAATTAAAAATGAAGTTTTAAATCAATCTAAAGTATATATGAGTAAACTTG
GTCTGACAGTTACCAATGCTTAATCAGTGAGGCACCTATCTCAGCGATCTGTCTATTTCGTTCATCCATA
GTTGCCTGACTCCCCGTCGTGTAGATAACTACGATACGGGAGGGCTTACCATCTGGCCCCAGTGCTGCAA
TGATACCGCGAGACCCACGCTCACCGGCTCCAGATTTATCAGCAATAAACCAGCCAGCCGGAAGGGCCGA
GCGCAGAAGTGGTCCTGCAACTTTATCCGCCTCCATCCAGTCTATTAATTGTTGCCGGGAAGCTAGAGTA
AGTAGTTCGCCAGTTAATAGTTTGCGCAACGTTGTTGCCATTGCTACAGGCATCGTGGTGTCACGCTCGT
CGTTTGGTATGGCTTCATTCAGCTCCGGTTCCCAACGATCAAGGCGAGTTACATGATCCCCCATGTTGTG
CAAAAAAGCGGTTAGCTCCTTCGGTCCTCCGATCGTTGTCAGAAGTAAGTTGGCCGCAGTGTTATCACTC
ATGGTTATGGCAGCACTGCATAATTCTCTTACTGTCATGCCATCCGTAAGATGCTTTTCTGTGACTGGTG
AGTACTCAACCAAGTCATTCTGAGAATAGTGTATGCGGCGACCGAGTTGCTCTTGCCCGGCGTCAATACG
GGATAATACCGCGCCACATAGCAGAACTTTAAAAGTGCTCATCATTGGAAAACGTTCTTCGGGGCGAAAA
CTCTCAAGGATCTTACCGCTGTTGAGATCCAGTTCGATGTAACCCACTCGTGCACCCAACTGATCTTCAG
CATCTTTTACTTTCACCAGCGTTTCTGGGTGAGCAAAAACAGGAAGGCAAAATGCCGCAAAAAAGGGAAT
AAGGGCGACACGGAAATGTTGAATACTCATACTCTTCCTTTTTCAATATTATTGAAGCATTTATCAGGGT
TATTGTCTCATGAGCGGATACATATTTGAATGTATTTAGAAAAATAAACAAATAGGGGTTCCGCGCACAT
TTCCCCGAAAAGTGCCACCTGACGTCTAAGAAACCATTATTATCATGACATTAACCTATAAAAATAGGCG
TATCACGAGGCCCTTTCGTCTACGCGCGCGCCGGCGGCGCGCCGTCGACGGCCGGCCGCGGCCGC
Features (pLannotate 1.2.2; 16 found; start..end, strand, type, name):
    155..532     +  enhancer       CMV enhancer: human cytomegalovirus immediate early enhancer
    534..733     +  promoter       CMV promoter: human cytomegalovirus (CMV) immediate early promoter
    872..1004    +  intron         chimeric intron: chimera between introns from human β-globin and immunoglobulin heavy chain genes
   1038..1166    +  CDS            SPOON (fragment): SPOON is a photoswitchable green/yellow fluorescent protein published in 2018, derived from Aequorea victoria. It has high acid sensitivity.
   1183..1769    +  misc_feature   IRES2: internal ribosome entry site (IRES) of the encephalomyocarditis virus (EMCV)
   1770..2477    +  CDS            mCherry: mCherry is a basic (constitutively fluorescent) red fluorescent protein published in 2004, derived from Discosoma sp.. It is reported to be a very rapidly-maturing monomer with low acid sensitivity.
   2526..2658    +  intron         chimeric intron: chimera between introns from human β-globin and immunoglobulin heavy chain genes
   2667..3255    +  misc_feature   WPRE: woodchuck hepatitis virus posttranscriptional regulatory element
   3259..3275    +  misc_feature   MCS (fragment): pUC18/19 multiple cloning site
   3288..3399    +  polyA_signal   bGH poly(A) signal: bovine growth hormone polyadenylation signal
   3495..3513    -  promoter       T3 promoter: promoter for bacteriophage T3 RNA polymerase
   3572..3646    +  CDS            HBB (fragment): HBB_PONPY - Experimental evidence at transcript level: Swiss-Prot protein existence level 2. Involved in oxygen transport from the lung to the various peripheral tissues. From Pongo pygmaeus (Bornean orangutan).
   3717..3772    +  polyA_signal   β-globin poly(A) signal: rabbit β-globin polyadenylation signal (Gil and Proudfoot, 1987)
   4151..4739    -  rep_origin     ori: high-copy-number ColE1/pMB1/pBR322/pUC origin of replication
   4910..5770    -  CDS            AmpR: β-lactamase; bla; confers resistance to ampicillin, carbenicillin, and related antibiotics
   5771..5875    -  promoter       AmpR promoter: bla
