[The description below was written by a language model from this plasmid's Addgene catalogue record and pLannotate feature annotations shown in this document.]
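Description:
pRDAX-367 C-Tag Venus210[2] L10 {Esp3I(2x)} mCherry is a custom-built, 6,015 nt mammalian expression plasmid designed as an acceptor vector for protein–protein interaction assays based on bimolecular or trimolecular fluorescence complementation (BiFC/TriFC). It is maintained in E. coli through a high-copy ColE1/pUC-type origin and selected with ampicillin via a β-lactamase gene driven by its own promoter.

The expression unit is driven by the human CMV immediate-early enhancer and promoter, followed by a chimeric β-globin/immunoglobulin intron that promotes efficient processing of the transcript. Downstream lies a short Aequorea-derived fluorescent protein fragment of about 130 nt. The annotation tool matched it to a related variant, SPOON, but the plasmid name and insert field indicate it is the second, C-terminal piece of Venus split around residue 210. The name also suggests that a pair of Esp3I type IIS sites allows seamless insertion of a gene of interest, so that the encoded protein carries the Venus fragment at its C-terminus through a linker (L10). These sites and the linker are not annotated in the feature table, and the exact cloning sites are recorded as unknown. The catalogue lists mouse as the insert species, which does not fit the jellyfish origin of Venus.

An EMCV IRES2 element then directs translation of mCherry from the same transcript, providing a constitutive red marker of transfected cells and a reference for normalising the complementation signal. A second chimeric intron, a WPRE and the bGH polyadenylation signal follow. A β-globin fragment with the rabbit β-globin poly(A) signal and a T3 promoter lie further downstream. Yellow fluorescence is expected only when a partner construct carrying the complementary Venus fragment(s) is brought close by interacting fusion proteins.
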