Addgene plasmid #129870: pRDAX-367 C-Tag Venus210[2] L10 {Esp3I(2x)} mCherry
Purpose: PPI (BiFC/TriFC) assay vector
Depositing lab: Gary Lewin. Depositing organization: Max-Delbrueck-Centrum fuer Molekulare Medizin (MDC).
Backbone
  Vector backbone: custom built
  Vector type: Mammalian Expression
Growth in bacteria
  Bacterial resistance: Ampicillin, 100 μg/mL
  Growth temperature: 37°C
  Growth strain: DH5alpha
  Copy number: High Copy
Gene/Insert
  Gene/Insert name: Venus
  Species: M. musculus (mouse)
  Cloning method: Restriction Enzyme; 5′ cloning site unknown (unknown if destroyed); 3′ cloning site unknown (unknown if destroyed)
Terms and licenses: Academic/Nonprofit Terms; Industry Terms: Not Available to Industry
How to cite: pRDAX-367 C-Tag Venus210[2] L10 {Esp3I(2x)} mCherry was a gift from Gary Lewin (Addgene plasmid # 129870 ; http://n2t.net/addgene:129870 ; RRID:Addgene_129870)
